Addgene plasmid #66366: GPR61-Tango
Purpose: Expression of G protein-coupled receptors for PRESTO-Tango: parallel receptorome expression and screening via transcriptional output, with transcriptional activation following arrestin translocation
Depositing lab: Bryan Roth. Publication: PRESTO-Tango as an open-source resource for interrogation of the druggable human GPCRome. Kroeze WK, Sassano MF, Huang XP, Lansu K, McCorvy JD, Giguere PM, Sciaky N, Roth BL. Nat Struct Mol Biol. 2015 May;22(5):362-9. doi: 10.1038/nsmb.3014. Epub 2015 Apr 20. PubMed 25895059.
Backbone
  Vector backbone: empty Tango
  Backbone size w/o insert (bp): 6632
  Vector type: Mammalian Expression
  Selectable markers: Neomycin (select with G418)
Growth in bacteria
  Bacterial resistance: Ampicillin, 100 μg/mL
  Growth temperature: 37°C
  Growth strain: DH5alpha
  Copy number: High Copy
Gene/Insert
  Gene/Insert name: GPR61
  Species: H. sapiens (human)
  Insert size (bp): 1353
  Entrez Gene: GPR61 (a.k.a. BALGR, GPCR3)
  Promoter: CMV
  Tag / fusion protein: FLAG (N terminal on backbone)
  Cloning method: Restriction Enzyme; 5′ cloning site NotI (not destroyed); 3′ cloning site XhoI (unknown if destroyed)
  Sequencing primers: 5′ CMV-F; 3′ Tet-R
Terms and licenses: Academic/Nonprofit Terms; Industry Terms: Not Available to Industry
Depositor comments: Please note: Most of the PRESTO-Tango vectors do not contain the XhoI cut site downstream of the tTA sequence and instead carry an XbaI site. If you need to perform an XhoI digest we recommend sequencing with a forward primer at the C-terminus of tTA to determine which of the two sites is present. Suggested primer: 5-gagctccacttagacggcgagg-3. Original backbone was pcDNA3.1(+). These plasmids were generated as part of the Illuminating the Druggable Genome (IDG) program sponsored by the NIH Common Fund. The goal of this program is to identify, gather, and distribute information and resources for proteins that currently are not well-studied yet belong to commonly drug-targeted protein families: protein kinases, non-olfactory G-protein coupled receptors (GPCRs), and ion channels. The IDG program is designed to develop fundamental research tools for understudied proteins, elucidate their function, and disseminate the IDG-related resources and data to the greater scientific community.
How to cite: GPR61-Tango was a gift from Bryan Roth (Addgene plasmid # 66366 ; http://n2t.net/addgene:66366 ; RRID:Addgene_66366)
