[The description below was written by a language model from this plasmid's Addgene catalogue record.]
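Description:
GPR61-Tango is a mammalian expression plasmid from the PRESTO-Tango collection, a set of constructs built for parallel screening of the human G protein-coupled receptor repertoire. It is based on an "empty Tango" backbone of about 6.6 kb that was originally derived from pcDNA3.1(+). It is maintained as a high-copy plasmid in E. coli under ampicillin selection. A neomycin resistance marker allows G418 selection of transfected mammalian cells.

The insert is the human GPR61 coding sequence (about 1.35 kb; also known as BALGR or GPCR3), an understudied non-olfactory GPCR, expressed from the CMV promoter. The backbone supplies an N-terminal FLAG tag, which can be used to detect the receptor. The depositor's comments show that a tTA transcriptional activator sequence lies downstream of the receptor, consistent with a receptor–tTA fusion. The stated principle of the assay is transcriptional output following arrestin translocation: when the receptor is activated, arrestin recruitment leads to tTA-driven reporter transcription. This gives a readout that does not depend on knowing which G protein the receptor couples to. The record does not itemise the linker elements between receptor and tTA, nor the reporter or arrestin components, which are presumably supplied by the assay cell line.

The gene was cloned between NotI and a 3′ site listed as XhoI. The depositor cautions that most vectors in this series carry XbaI rather than XhoI downstream of tTA, so the site actually present should be confirmed by sequencing. The plasmid was produced under a programme that develops tools for poorly characterised members of druggable protein families, and it is suited to ligand screening and deorphanisation studies of GPR61.
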