>Addgene plasmid #66366 | GPR61-Tango | depositor partial sequence | sequence record 113346 | GPR61
ATGGAATCAAGTCCCATACCGCAGTCCAGTGGGAACTCCAGTACGTTGGGACGCGTGCCACAGACTCCCG
GACCATCCACAGCTAGCGGCGTACCTGAAGTGGGCCTCCGGGACGTGGCCTCCGAATCCGTCGCTTTGTT
CTTCATGTTGCTTCTCGACTTGACAGCCGTTGCCGGCAACGCCGCCGTTATGGCCGTTATCGCTAAGACA
CCGGCACTGCGGAAATTTGTCTTTGTGTTTCATCTGTGCCTGGTGGATTTGCTCGCCGCACTGACACTCA
TGCCTCTGGCCATGCTCAGCAGCTCAGCGCTTTTTGACCACGCCCTCTTCGGCGAGGTTGCATGCCGGCT
TTACTTGTTCCTTTCCGTTTGCTTTGTGTCCCTGGCCATACTGTCTGTGTCAGCAATAAACGTGGAGCGC
TATTATTATGTTGTACACCCCATGCGGTATGAAGTCAGAATGACCCTGGGCCTGGTCGCTTCCGTATTGG
TCGGGGTTTGGGTGAAGGCACTGGCCATGGCCTCAGTGCCTGTCCTCGGAAGAGTGTCCTGGGAAGAAGG
AGCCCCCTCCGTGCCCCCGGGCTGCTCATTGCAATGGAGCCACTCAGCTTATTGCCAGCTGTTCGTGGTC
GTGTTCGCCGTCCTTTACTTTCTGCTGCCCCTCCTGCTGATCCTGGTCGTGTACTGTTCAATGTTCAGGG
TCGCACGCGTGGCCGCGATGCAGCACGGGCCTTTGCCTACGTGGATGGAGACGCCCAGGCAAAGATCTGA
GAGCCTGTCAAGTCGCTCCACTATGGTGACATCCTCTGGCGCGCCCCAGACCACTCCACACAGGACCTTT
GGCGGTGGCAAGGCCGCAGTTGTATTGCTGGCAGTGGGAGGTCAATTCCTGCTGTGCTGGTTGCCCTACT
TCTCCTTTCACCTCTATGTTGCTCTCTCCGCCCAACCCATCTCCACCGGGCAGGTGGAAAGCGTCGTGAC
ATGGATTGGCTACTTCTGTTTTACATCTAATCCATTCTTTTACGGATGCCTGAACAGGCAGATCCGCGGC
GAGCTTTCAAAGCAGTTCGTGTGCTTCTTCAAACCCGCTCCGGAGGAAGAATTGCGACTGCCTAGTAGAG
AGGGGTCCATCGAGGAGAACTTCCTCCAGTTTCTGCAGGGAACTGGCTGCCCTAGCGAAAGCTGGGTCAG
TCGGCCTCTGCCATCCCCTAAGCAGGAACCACCAGCCGTCGACTTCCGGATACCTGGACAGATCGCCGAG
GAAACATCCGAATTCTTGGAACAGCAACTTACCAGTGATATCATCATGTCTGACAGCTACCTGAGACCCG
CCGCTAGCCCCCGGCTGGAGAGC
