>Addgene plasmid #66366 | GPR61-Tango | addgene partial sequence | sequence record 119964 | CMV-F 5'-CGCAAATGGGCGGTAGGCGTG-3'
GCTCTCTGGCTAACTAGAGAACCCACTGCTTACTGGCTTATCGAAATTAATACGACTCACTATAGGGAGA
CCCAAGCTGGCTAGCGTTTAAACTTAAGCTTGGTACCGAGCTCGGATCCACTAGTCCAGTGTGGTGGAAT
TCTGCAGATATCCAGCACAGTGGCGGCCGCGCCACCATGAAGACGATCATCGCCCTGAGCTACATCTTCT
GCCTGGTATTCGCCGACTACAAGGACGATGATGACGCCAGCATCGATATGGAATCAAGTCCCATACCGCA
GTCCAGTGGGAACTCCAGTACGTTGGGACGCGTGCCACAGACTCCCGGACCATCCACAGCTAGCGGCGTA
CCTGAAGTGGGCCTCCGGGACGTGGCCTCCGAATCCGTCGCTTTGTTCTTCATGTTGCTTCTCGACTTGA
CAGCCGTTGCCGGCAACGCCGCCGTTATGGCCGTTATCGCTAAGACACCGGCACTGCGGAAATTTGTCTT
TGTGTTTCATCTGTGCCTGGTGGATTTGCTCGCCGCACTGACACTCATGCCTCTGGCCATGCTCAGCAGC
TCAGCGCTTTTTGACCACGCCCTCTTCGGCGAGGTTGCATGCCGGCTTTACTTGTTCCTTTCCGTTTGCT
TTGTGTCCCTGGCCATACTGTCTGTGTCAGCAATAAACGTGGAGCGCTATTATTATGTTGTACACCCCAT
GCGGTATGAAGTCAGAATGACCCTGGGCCTGGTCGCTTCCGTATTGGTCGGGGTTTGGGTGAAGGCACTG
GCCATGGCCTCAGTGCCTGTCCTCGGAAGAGTGTCCTGGGAAGAAGGAGCCCCCTCCGTGCCCCCGGGCT
GCTCATTGCAATGGAGCCACTCAGCTTATTGCCAGCTGTTCGTGGTCGTGTTCGCCGTCCTTTACTTTCT
GCTGCCCCTCCTGCTGATCCTGGTCGTGTACTGTTCAATGTTC
