>Addgene plasmid #66366 | GPR61-Tango | addgene partial sequence | sequence record 119967 | Tet-R 5'-GGCGAGTTTACGGGTTGTTA-3'
GCTCTAATGCGCTGTTAATCACTTTACTTTTATCTAATCTTAGCTGGAAGTACAGGTTCTCACCGGTCGA
TGAAGTGTCCTTGGCCAGGGAGGAGCTGGCGGTGGTGCAGGACTCATCTTGGGGACCCAGGCTGGGTGGG
GTGCGTCCACCGGTATCGATGCTCTCCAGCCGGGGGCTAGCGGCGGGTCTCAGGTAGCTGTCAGACATGA
TGATATCACTGGTAAGTTGCTGTTCCAAGAATTCGGATGTTTCCTCGGCGATCTGTCCAGGTATCCGGAA
GTCGACGGCTGGTGGTTCCTGCTTAGGGGATGGCAGAGGCCGACTGACCCAGCTTTCGCTAGGGCAGCCA
GTTCCCTGCAGAAACTGGAGGAAGTTCTCCTCGATGGACCCCTCTCTACTAGGCAGTCGCAATTCTTCCT
CCGGAGCGGGTTTGAAGAAGCACACGAACTGCTTTGAAAGCTCGCCGCGGATCTGCCTGTTCAGGCATCC
GTAAAAGAATGGATTAGATGTAAAACAGAAGTAGCCAATCCATGTCACGACGCTTTCCACCTGCCCGGTG
GAGATGGGTTGGGCGGAGAGAGCAACATAGAGGTGAAAGGAGAAGTAGGGCAACCAGCACAGCAGGAATT
GACCTCCCACTGCCAGCAATACAACTGCGGCCTTGCCACCGCCAAAGGTCCTGTGTGGAGTGGTCTGGGG
CGCGCCAGAGGATGTCACCATAGTGGAGCGACTTGACAGGCTCTCAGATCTTTGCCTGGGCGTCTCCATC
CACGTAGGCAAAGGCCCGTGCTGCATCGCGGCCACGCGTGCGACCCTGAACATTGAACAGTACACGACCA
GGATCAGCAGGAGGGGCAGCAGAAAGTAAAGGACGGCGAACACGACCACGAACAGCTGGCAATAAGCTGA
GTGGCTCCATTGCAATGAGCAGCCCGGGGGCACGGAGGGGGCTCCTTCTTCCCAGGACACTCTTCCGAGG
ACAGGCACTGAGGCCATGGCCAGTGCCTTCACCCAAACCCCGACCAATACGGAAGCGACCAGGCCCAGGG
TCATTCTGACTTCATACCGCATGGGGTGTACAA
