LOCUS       Exported 6632 bp ds-DNA linear SYN 01-JUN-2021
DEFINITION  Expression of G protein-coupled receptors for PRESTO-Tango: parallel
            receptorome expression and screening via transcriptional output,
            with transcriptional activation following arrestin translocation.
ACCESSION   .
VERSION     .
KEYWORDS    GPR61-Tango
SOURCE      synthetic DNA construct
  ORGANISM  synthetic DNA construct
REFERENCE   1 (bases 1 to 6632)
  AUTHORS   Kroeze WK, Sassano MF, Huang XP, Lansu K, McCorvy JD, Giguere PM,
            Sciaky N, Roth BL
  TITLE     PRESTO-Tango as an open-source resource for interrogation of the
            druggable human GPCRome.
  JOURNAL   Nat Struct Mol Biol. 2015 May;22(5):362-9. doi: 10.1038/nsmb.3014.
            Epub 2015 Apr 20.
  PUBMED    25895059
REFERENCE   2 (bases 1 to 6632)
  AUTHORS   .
  TITLE     Direct Submission
  JOURNAL   Exported Jun 1, 2021 from SnapGene Server 1.1.58
            http://www.snapgene.com
FEATURES             Location/Qualifiers
     source          1..6632
                     /organism="synthetic DNA construct"
                     /mol_type="other DNA"
     primer_bind     complement(44..63)
                     /label=pRS-marker
                     /note="pRS vectors, use to sequence yeast selectable
                     marker"
     enhancer        235..614
                     /label=CMV enhancer
                     /note="human cytomegalovirus immediate early enhancer"
     promoter        615..818
                     /label=CMV promoter
                     /note="human cytomegalovirus (CMV) immediate early
                     promoter"
     primer_bind     769..789
                     /label=CMV-F
                     /note="Human CMV immediate early promoter, forward primer"
     primer_bind     863..882
                     /label=T7
                     /note="T7 promoter, forward primer"
     promoter        863..881
                     /label=T7 promoter
                     /note="promoter for bacteriophage T7 RNA polymerase"
     CDS             1187..2188
                     /codon_start=1
                     /product="tetracycline-controlled transactivator,
                     comprising a fusion of the tetracycline repressor TetR with
                     the C-terminal activation domain of herpes simplex virus
                     VP16"
                     /label=tTA
                     /note="In the Tet-Off(R) system, tTA binds to the
                     Tet-responsive element and stimulates transcription only in
                     the absence of tetracycline or doxycycline."
                     /translation="RLDKSKVINSALELLNEVGIEGLTTRKLAQKLGVEQPTLYWHVKN
                     KRALLDALAIEMLDRHHTHFCPLEGESWQDFLRNNAKSFRCALLSHRDGAKVHLGTRPT
                     EKQYETLENQLAFLCQQGFSLENALYALSAVGHFTLGCVLEDQEHQVAKEERETPTTDS
                     MPPLLRQAIELFDHQGAEPAFLFGLELIICGLEKQLKCESGSAYSRARTKNNYGSTIEG
                     LLDLPDDDAPEEAGLAAPRLSFLPAGHTRRLSTAPPTDVSLGDELHLDGEDVAMAHADA
                     LDDFDLDMLGDGDSPGPGFTPHDSAPYGALDMADFEFEQMFTDALGIDEYGG"
     primer_bind     complement(1254..1273)
                     /label=Tet-R
                     /note="Tetracycline resistance gene, reverse primer"
     primer_bind     complement(2226..2243)
                     /label=BGH-rev
                     /note="Bovine growth hormone terminator, reverse primer.
                     Also called BGH reverse"
     polyA_signal    2232..2456
                     /label=bGH poly(A) signal
                     /note="bovine growth hormone polyadenylation signal"
     rep_origin      2502..2930
                     /direction=RIGHT
                     /label=f1 ori
                     /note="f1 bacteriophage origin of replication; arrow
                     indicates direction of (+) strand synthesis"
     primer_bind     complement(2589..2608)
                     /label=F1ori-R
                     /note="F1 origin, reverse primer"
     primer_bind     2799..2820
                     /label=F1ori-F
                     /note="F1 origin, forward primer"
     primer_bind     complement(2939..2959)
                     /label=pBABE 3'
                     /note="SV40 enhancer, reverse primer for pBABE vectors"
     promoter        2944..3273
                     /label=SV40 promoter
                     /note="SV40 enhancer and early promoter"
     rep_origin      3124..3259
                     /label=SV40 ori
                     /note="SV40 origin of replication"
     primer_bind     3186..3205
                     /label=SV40pro-F
                     /note="SV40 promoter/origin, forward primer"
     CDS             3340..4134
                     /codon_start=1
                     /gene="aph(3')-II (or nptII)"
                     /product="aminoglycoside phosphotransferase from Tn5"
                     /label=NeoR/KanR
                     /note="confers resistance to neomycin, kanamycin, and G418
                     (Geneticin(R))"
                     /translation="MIEQDGLHAGSPAAWVERLFGYDWAQQTIGCSDAAVFRLSAQGRP
                     VLFVKTDLSGALNELQDEAARLSWLATTGVPCAAVLDVVTEAGRDWLLLGEVPGQDLLS
                     SHLAPAEKVSIMADAMRRLHTLDPATCPFDHQAKHRIERARTRMEAGLVDQDDLDEEHQ
                     GLAPAELFARLKARMPDGEDLVVTHGDACLPNIMVENGRFSGFIDCGRLGVADRYQDIA
                     LATRDIAEELGGEWADRFLVLYGIAAPDSQRIAFYRLLDEFF"
     primer_bind     complement(3394..3413)
                     /label=Neo-R
                     /note="Neomycin resistance gene, reverse primer"
     primer_bind     4004..4023
                     /label=Neo-F
                     /note="Neomycin resistance gene, forward primer"
     polyA_signal    4308..4429
                     /label=SV40 poly(A) signal
                     /note="SV40 polyadenylation signal"
     primer_bind     complement(4345..4364)
                     /label=SV40pA-R
                     /note="SV40 polyA, reverse primer"
     primer_bind     4399..4418
                     /label=EBV-rev
                     /note="SV40 polyA terminator, reverse primer"
     primer_bind     complement(4478..4494)
                     /label=M13 rev
                     /note="common sequencing primer, one of multiple similar
                     variants"
     primer_bind     complement(4478..4494)
                     /label=M13 Reverse
                     /note="In lacZ gene. Also called M13-rev"
     primer_bind     complement(4491..4513)
                     /label=M13/pUC Reverse
                     /note="In lacZ gene"
     protein_bind    4502..4518
                     /label=lac operator
                     /bound_moiety="lac repressor encoded by lacI"
                     /note="The lac repressor binds to the lac operator to
                     inhibit transcription in E. coli. This inhibition can be
                     relieved by adding lactose or
                     isopropyl-beta-D-thiogalactopyranoside (IPTG)."
     promoter        complement(4526..4556)
                     /label=lac promoter
                     /note="promoter for the E. coli lac operon"
     protein_bind    4571..4592
                     /label=CAP binding site
                     /bound_moiety="E. coli catabolite activator protein"
                     /note="CAP binding activates transcription in the presence
                     of cAMP."
     primer_bind     complement(4709..4726)
                     /label=L4440
                     /note="L4440 vector, forward primer"
     rep_origin      complement(4880..5465)
                     /direction=LEFT
                     /label=ori
                     /note="high-copy-number ColE1/pMB1/pBR322/pUC origin of
                     replication"
     primer_bind     complement(4960..4979)
                     /label=pBR322ori-F
                     /note="pBR322 origin, forward primer"
     CDS             complement(5636..6496)
                     /codon_start=1
                     /gene="bla"
                     /product="beta-lactamase"
                     /label=AmpR
                     /note="confers resistance to ampicillin, carbenicillin, and
                     related antibiotics"
                     /translation="MSIQHFRVALIPFFAAFCLPVFAHPETLVKVKDAEDQLGARVGYI
                     ELDLNSGKILESFRPEERFPMMSTFKVLLCGAVLSRIDAGQEQLGRRIHYSQNDLVEYS
                     PVTEKHLTDGMTVRELCSAAITMSDNTAANLLLTTIGGPKELTAFLHNMGDHVTRLDRW
                     EPELNEAIPNDERDTTMPVAMATTLRKLLTGELLTLASRQQLIDWMEADKVAGPLLRSA
                     LPAGWFIADKSGAGERGSRGIIAALGPDGKPSRIVVIYTTGSQATMDERNRQIAEIGAS
                     LIKHW"
     primer_bind     6259..6278
                     /label=Amp-R
                     /note="Ampicillin resistance gene, reverse primer"
     promoter        complement(6497..6601)
                     /gene="bla"
                     /label=AmpR promoter
ORIGIN
        1 gacggatcgg gagatctccc gatcccctat ggtgcactct cagtacaatc tgctctgatg
       61 ccgcatagtt aagccagtat ctgctccctg cttgtgtgtt ggaggtcgct gagtagtgcg
      121 cgagcaaaat ttaagctaca acaaggcaag gcttgaccga caattgcatg aagaatctgc
      181 ttagggttag gcgttttgcg ctgcttcgcg atgtacgggc cagatatacg cgttgacatt
      241 gattattgac tagttattaa tagtaatcaa ttacggggtc attagttcat agcccatata
      301 tggagttccg cgttacataa cttacggtaa atggcccgcc tggctgaccg cccaacgacc
      361 cccgcccatt gacgtcaata atgacgtatg ttcccatagt aacgccaata gggactttcc
      421 attgacgtca atgggtggag tatttacggt aaactgccca cttggcagta catcaagtgt
      481 atcatatgcc aagtacgccc cctattgacg tcaatgacgg taaatggccc gcctggcatt
      541 atgcccagta catgacctta tgggactttc ctacttggca gtacatctac gtattagtca
      601 tcgctattac catggtgatg cggttttggc agtacatcaa tgggcgtgga tagcggtttg
      661 actcacgggg atttccaagt ctccacccca ttgacgtcaa tgggagtttg ttttggcacc
      721 aaaatcaacg ggactttcca aaatgtcgta acaactccgc cccattgacg caaatgggcg
      781 gtaggcgtgt acggtgggag gtctatataa gcagagctct ctggctaact agagaaccca
      841 ctgcttactg gcttatcgaa attaatacga ctcactatag ggagacccaa gctggctagc
      901 gtttaaactt aagcttggta ccgagctcgg atccactagt ccagtgtggt ggaattctgc
      961 agatatccag cacagtggcg gccgcgccac catgaagacg atcatcgccc tgagctacat
     1021 cttctgcctg gtattcgccg actacaagga cgatgatgac gccagcatcg ataccggtgg
     1081 acgcacccca cccagcctgg gtccccaaga tgagtcctgc accaccgcca gctcctccct
     1141 ggccaaggac acttcatcga ccggtgagaa cctgtacttc cagctaagat tagataaaag
     1201 taaagtgatt aacagcgcat tagagctgct taatgaggtc ggaatcgaag gtttaacaac
     1261 ccgtaaactc gcccagaagc taggtgtaga gcagcctaca ttgtattggc atgtaaaaaa
     1321 taagcgggct ttgctcgacg ccttagccat tgagatgtta gataggcacc atactcactt
     1381 ttgcccttta gaaggggaaa gctggcaaga ttttttacgt aataacgcta aaagttttag
     1441 atgtgcttta ctaagtcatc gcgatggagc aaaagtacat ttaggtacac ggcctacaga
     1501 aaaacagtat gaaactctcg aaaatcaatt agccttttta tgccaacaag gtttttcact
     1561 agagaatgca ttatatgcac tcagcgctgt ggggcatttt actttaggtt gcgtattgga
     1621 agatcaagag catcaagtcg ctaaagaaga aagggaaaca cctactactg atagtatgcc
     1681 gccattatta cgacaagcta tcgaattatt tgatcaccaa ggtgcagagc cagccttctt
     1741 attcggcctt gaattgatca tatgcggatt agaaaaacaa cttaaatgtg aaagtgggtc
     1801 cgcgtacagc cgcgcgcgta cgaaaaacaa ttacgggtct accatcgagg gcctgctcga
     1861 tctcccggac gacgacgccc ccgaagaggc ggggctggcg gctccgcgcc tgtcctttct
     1921 ccccgcggga cacacgcgca gactgtcgac ggcccccccg accgatgtca gcctggggga
     1981 cgagctccac ttagacggcg aggacgtggc gatggcgcat gccgacgcgc tagacgattt
     2041 cgatctggac atgttggggg acggggattc cccgggtccg ggatttaccc cccacgactc
     2101 cgccccctac ggcgctctgg atatggccga cttcgagttt gagcagatgt ttaccgatgc
     2161 ccttggaatt gacgagtacg gtgggtagct cgagtctaga gggcccgttt aaacccgctg
     2221 atcagcctcg actgtgcctt ctagttgcca gccatctgtt gtttgcccct cccccgtgcc
     2281 ttccttgacc ctggaaggtg ccactcccac tgtcctttcc taataaaatg aggaaattgc
     2341 atcgcattgt ctgagtaggt gtcattctat tctggggggt ggggtggggc aggacagcaa
     2401 gggggaggat tgggaagaca atagcaggca tgctggggat gcggtgggct ctatggcttc
     2461 tgaggcggaa agaaccagct ggggctctag ggggtatccc cnnnnnnnnn nnnnnnnnnn
     2521 nnnnnnnnnn nnnnnnnnnn nnnnnnnnnn nnnnnnnnnn nnnnnnnnnn nnnnnnnnnn
     2581 nnnnnnnnnn nnnnnnnnnn nnnnnnnnnn nnnnnnnnnn nnnnncnnnn nnnnnnnnnn
     2641 nnnnnnnnnn nnnnnnnnnn nnnnnnnnnn nnnnnnnnnn nnnnnnnnnn nnnnnnnnnn
     2701 nnnnnnnnnn nnnnnnnann nnnnnnnnnn nnnnnnnnnn nnnnnnnnnn nnnnnnnnnn
     2761 nnnnnnncct ttgacgttgg agtccacgtt ctttaatagt ggactcttgt tccaaactgg
     2821 aacaacactc aaccctatct cggtctattc ttttgattta taagggattt tgccgatttc
     2881 ggcctattgg ttaaaaaatg agctgattta acaaaaattt aacgcgaatt aattctgtgg
     2941 aatgtgtgtc agttagggtg tggaaagtcc ccaggctccc cagcaggcag aagtatgcaa
     3001 agcatgcatc tcaattagtc agcaaccagg tgtggaaagt ccccaggctc cccagcaggc
     3061 agaagtatgc aaagcatgca tctcaattag tcagcaacca tagtcccgcc cctaactccg
     3121 cccatcccgc ccctaactcc gcccagttcc gcccattctc cgccccatgg ctgactaatt
     3181 ttttttattt atgcagaggc cgaggccgcc tctgcctctg agctattcca gaagtagtga
     3241 ggaggctttt ttggaggcct aggcttttgc aaaaagctcc cgggagcttg tatatccatt
     3301 ttcggatctg atcaagagac aggatgagga tcgtttcgca tgattgaaca agatggattg
     3361 cacgcaggtt ctccggccgc ttgggtggag aggctattcg gctatgactg ggcacaacag
     3421 acaatcggct gctctgatgc cgccgtgttc cggctgtcag cgcaggggcg cccggttctt
     3481 tttgtcaaga ccgacctgtc cggtgccctg aatgaactgc aggacgaggc agcgcggcta
     3541 tcgtggctgg ccacgacggg cgttccttgc gcagctgtgc tcgacgttgt cactgaagcg
     3601 ggaagggact ggctgctatt gggcgaagtg ccggggcagg atctcctgtc atctcacctt
     3661 gctcctgccg agaaagtatc catcatggct gatgcaatgc ggcggctgca tacgcttgat
     3721 ccggctacct gcccattcga ccaccaagcg aaacatcgca tcgagcgagc acgtactcgg
     3781 atggaagccg gtcttgtcga tcaggatgat ctggacgaag agcatcaggg gctcgcgcca
     3841 gccgaactgt tcgccaggct caaggcgcgc atgcccgacg gcgaggatct cgtcgtgacc
     3901 catggcgatg cctgcttgcc gaatatcatg gtggaaaatg gccgcttttc tggattcatc
     3961 gactgtggcc ggctgggtgt ggcggaccgc tatcaggaca tagcgttggc tacccgtgat
     4021 attgctgaag agcttggcgg cgaatgggct gaccgcttcc tcgtgcttta cggtatcgcc
     4081 gctcccgatt cgcagcgcat cgccttctat cgccttcttg acgagttctt ctgagcggga
     4141 ctctggggtt cgaaatgacc gaccaagcga cgcccaacct gccatcacga gatttcgatt
     4201 ccaccgccgc cttctatgaa aggttgggct tcggaatcgt tttccgggac gccggctgga
     4261 tgatcctcca gcgcggggat ctcatgctgg agttcttcgc ccaccccaac ttgtttattg
     4321 cagcttataa tggttacaaa taaagcaata gcatcacaaa tttcacaaat aaagcatttt
     4381 tttcactgca ttctagttgt ggtttgtcca aactcatcaa tgtatcttat catgtctgta
     4441 taccgtcgac ctctagctag agcttggcgt aatcatggtc atagctgttt cctgtgtgaa
     4501 attgttatcc gctcacaatt ccacacaaca tacgagccgg aagcataaag tgtaaagcct
     4561 ggggtgccta atgagtgagc taactcacat taattgcgtt gcgctcactg cccgctttcc
     4621 agtcgggaaa cctgtcgtgc cagctgcatt aatgaatcgg ccaacgcgcg gggagaggcg
     4681 gtttgcgtat tgggcgctct tccgcttcct cgctcactga ctcgctgcgc tcggtcgttc
     4741 ggctgcggcg agcggtatca gctcactcaa aggcggtaat acggttatcc acagaatcag
     4801 gggataacgc aggaaagaac atgtgagcaa aaggccagca aaaggccagg aaccgtaaaa
     4861 aggccgcgtt gctggcgttt ttccataggc tccgcccccc tgacgagcat cacaaaaatc
     4921 gacgctcaag tcagaggtgg cgaaacccga caggactata aagataccag gcgtttcccc
     4981 ctggaagctc cctcgtgcgc tctcctgttc cgaccctgcc gcttaccgga tacctgtccg
     5041 cctttctccc ttcgggaagc gtggcgcttt ctcatagctc acgctgtagg tatctcagtt
     5101 cggtgtaggt cgttcgctcc aagctgggct gtgtgcacga accccccgtt cagcccgacc
     5161 gctgcgcctt atccggtaac tatcgtcttg agtccaaccc ggtaagacac gacttatcgc
     5221 cactggcagc agccactggt aacaggatta gcagagcgag gtatgtaggc ggtgctacag
     5281 agttcttgaa gtggtggcct aactacggct acactagaag aacagtattt ggtatctgcg
     5341 ctctgctgaa gccagttacc ttcggaaaaa gagttggtag ctcttgatcc ggcaaacaaa
     5401 ccaccgctgg tagcggtttt tttgtttgca agcagcagat tacgcgcaga aaaaaaggat
     5461 ctcaagaaga tcctttgatc ttttctacgg ggtctgacgc tcagtggaac gaaaactcac
     5521 gttaagggat tttggtcatg agattatcaa aaaggatctt cacctagatc cttttaaatt
     5581 aaaaatgaag ttttaaatca atctaaagta tatatgagta aacttggtct gacagttacc
     5641 aatgcttaat cagtgaggca cctatctcag cgatctgtct atttcgttca tccatagttg
     5701 cctgactccc cgtcgtgtag ataactacga tacgggaggg cttaccatct ggccccagtg
     5761 ctgcaatgat accgcgagac ccacgctcac cggctccaga tttatcagca ataaaccagc
     5821 cagccggaag ggccgagcgc agaagtggtc ctgcaacttt atccgcctcc atccagtcta
     5881 ttaattgttg ccgggaagct agagtaagta gttcgccagt taatagtttg cgcaacgttg
     5941 ttgccattgc tacaggcatc gtggtgtcac gctcgtcgtt tggtatggct tcattcagct
     6001 ccggttccca acgatcaagg cgagttacat gatcccccat gttgtgcaaa aaagcggtta
     6061 gctccttcgg tcctccgatc gttgtcagaa gtaagttggc cgcagtgtta tcactcatgg
     6121 ttatggcagc actgcataat tctcttactg tcatgccatc cgtaagatgc ttttctgtga
     6181 ctggtgagta ctcaaccaag tcattctgag aatagtgtat gcggcgaccg agttgctctt
     6241 gcccggcgtc aatacgggat aataccgcgc cacatagcag aactttaaaa gtgctcatca
     6301 ttggaaaacg ttcttcgggg cgaaaactct caaggatctt accgctgttg agatccagtt
     6361 cgatgtaacc cactcgtgca cccaactgat cttcagcatc ttttactttc accagcgttt
     6421 ctgggtgagc aaaaacagga aggcaaaatg ccgcaaaaaa gggaataagg gcgacacgga
     6481 aatgttgaat actcatactc ttcctttttc aatattattg aagcatttat cagggttatt
     6541 gtctcatgag cggatacata tttgaatgta tttagaaaaa taaacaaata ggggttccgc
     6601 gcacatttcc ccgaaaagtg ccacctgacg tc
//
